>Addgene plasmid #129608 | pTfR-mNeonGreen | addgene full sequence | sequence record 261583 | Addgene NGS Result
TAGTTATTAATAGTAATCAATTACGGGGTCATTAGTTCATAGCCCATATATGGAGTTCCGCGTTACATAA
CTTACGGTAAATGGCCCGCCTGGCTGACCGCCCAACGACCCCCGCCCATTGACGTCAATAATGACGTATG
TTCCCATAGTAACGCCAATAGGGACTTTCCATTGACGTCAATGGGTGGAGTATTTACGGTAAACTGCCCA
CTTGGCAGTACATCAAGTGTATCATATGCCAAGTACGCCCCCTATTGACGTCAATGACGGTAAATGGCCC
GCCTGGCATTATGCCCAGTACATGACCTTATGGGACTTTCCTACTTGGCAGTACATCTACGTATTAGTCA
TCGCTATTACCATGGTGATGCGGTTTTGGCAGTACATCAATGGGCGTGGATAGCGGTTTGACTCACGGGG
ATTTCCAAGTCTCCACCCCATTGACGTCAATGGGAGTTTGTTTTGGCACCAAAATCAACGGGACTTTCCA
AAATGTCGTAACAACTCCGCCCCATTGACGCAAATGGGCGGTAGGCGTGTACGGTGGGAGGTCTATATAA
GCAGAGCTGGTTTAGTGAACCGTCAGATCCGCTAGCGCTACCGGACTCAGATCTCGAGCGCCACCATGAT
GGATCAAGCTAGATCAGCATTCTCTAACTTGTTTGGTGGAGAACCATTGTCATATACCCGGTTCAGCCTG
GCTCGGCAAGTAGATGGCGATAACAGTCATGTGGAGATGAAACTTGCTGTAGATGAAGAAGAAAATGCTG
ACAATAACACAAAGGCCAATGTCACAAAACCAAAAAGGTGTAGTGGAAGTATCTGCTATGGGACTATTGC
TGTGATCGTCTTTTTCTTGATTGGATTTATGATTGGCTACTTGGGCTATTGTAAAGGGGTAGAACCAAAA
ACTGAGTGTGAGAGACTGGCAGGAACCGAGTCTCCAGTGAGGGAGGAGCCAGGAGAGGACTTCCCTGCAG
CACGTCGCTTATATTGGGATGACCTGAAGAGAAAGTTGTCGGAGAAACTGGACAGCACAGACTTCACCAG
CACCATCAAGCTGCTGAATGAAAATTCATATGTCCCTCGTGAGGCTGGATCTCAAAAAGATGAAAATCTT
GCGTTGTATGTTGAAAATCAATTTCGTGAATTTAAACTCAGCAAAGTCTGGCGTGATCAACATTTTGTTA
AGATTCAGGTCAAAGACAGCGCTCAAAACTCGGTGATCATAGTTGATAAGAACGGTAGACTTGTTTACCT
GGTGGAGAATCCTGGGGGTTATGTGGCGTATAGTAAGGCTGCAACAGTTACTGGTAAACTGGTCCATGCT
AATTTTGGTACTAAAAAAGATTTTGAGGATTTATACACTCCTGTGAATGGATCTATAGTGATTGTCAGAG
CAGGGAAAATCACCTTTGCAGAAAAGGTTGCAAATGCTGAAAGCTTAAATGCAATTGGTGTGTTGATATA
CATGGACCAGACTAAATTTCCCATTGTTAACGCAGAACTTTCATTCTTTGGACATGCTCATCTGGGGACA
GGTGACCCTTACACACCTGGATTCCCTTCCTTCAACCACACTCAGTTTCCACCATCTCGGTCATCAGGAT
TGCCTAATATACCTGTCCAGACAATCTCCAGAGCTGCTGCAGAAAAGCTGTTTGGGAATATGGAAGGAGA
CTGTCCCTCTGACTGGAAAACAGACTCTACATGTAGGATGGTAACCTCAGAAAGCAAGAATGTGAAGCTC
ACTGTGAGCAATGTGCTGAAAGAGATAAAAATTCTTAACATCTTTGGAGTTATTAAAGGCTTTGTAGAAC
CAGATCACTATGTTGTAGTTGGGGCCCAGAGAGATGCATGGGGCCCTGGAGCTGCAAAATCCGGTGTAGG
CACAGCTCTCCTATTGAAACTTGCCCAGATGTTCTCAGATATGGTCTTAAAAGATGGGTTTCAGCCCAGC
AGAAGCATTATCTTTGCCAGTTGGAGTGCTGGAGACTTTGGATCGGTTGGTGCCACTGAATGGCTAGAGG
GATACCTTTCGTCCCTGCATTTAAAGGCTTTCACTTATATTAATCTGGATAAAGCGGTTCTTGGTACCAG
CAACTTCAAGGTTTCTGCCAGCCCACTGTTGTATACGCTTATTGAGAAAACAATGCAAAATGTGAAGCAT
CCGGTTACTGGGCAATTTCTATATCAGGACAGCAACTGGGCCAGCAAAGTTGAGAAACTCACTTTAGACA
ATGCTGCTTTCCCTTTCCTTGCATATTCTGGAATCCCAGCAGTTTCTTTCTGTTTTTGCGAGGACACAGA
TTATCCTTATTTGGGTACCACCATGGACACCTATAAGGAACTGATTGAGAGGATTCCTGAGTTGAACAAA
GTGGCACGAGCAGCTGCAGAGGTCGCTGGTCAGTTCGTGATTAAACTAACCCATGATGTTGAATTGAAC
[444 nt withheld, positions 2450-2893]
GACAATGAGTTTTCAGAATTCGGCTCCACCGGCTCCACCGGCTCCACCGGCGCGGATCCACCGGTCGCCA
CCATGGTGAGCAAGGGCGAGGAGGATAACATGGCCTCTCTCCCAGCGACACATGAGTTACACATCTTTGG
CTCCATCAACGGTGTGGACTTTGACATGGTGGGTCAGGGCACCGGCAATCCAAATGATGGTTATGAGGAG
TTAAACCTGAAGTCCACCAAGGGTGACCTCCAGTTCTCCCCCTGGATTCTGGTCCCTCATATCGGGTATG
GCTTCCATCAGTACCTGCCCTACCCTGACGGGATGTCGCCTTTCCAGGCCGCCATGGTAGATGGCTCCGG
CTACCAAGTCCATCGCACAATGCAGTTTGAAGATGGTGCCTCCCTTACTGTTAACTACCGCTACACCTAC
GAGGGAAGCCACATCAAAGGAGAGGCCCAGGTGAAGGGGACTGGTTTCCCTGCTGACGGTCCTGTGATGA
CCAACTCGCTGACCGCTGCGGACTGGTGCAGGTCGAAGAAGACTTACCCCAACGACAAAACCATCATCAG
TACCTTTAAGTGGAGTTACACCACTGGAAATGGCAAGCGCTACCGGAGCACTGCGCGGACCACCTACACC
TTTGCCAAGCCAATGGCGGCTAACTATCTGAAGAACCAGCCGATGTACGTGTTCCGTAAGACGGAGCTCA
AGCACTCCAAGACCGAGCTCAACTTCAAGGAGTGGCAAAAGGCCTTTACCGATGTGATGGGCATGGACGA
GCTGTACAAGTAAAGCGGCCGCGACTCTAGATCATAATCAGCCATACCACATTTGTAGAGGTTTTACTTG
CTTTAAAAAACCTCCCACACCTCCCCCTGAACCTGAAACATAAAATGAATGCAATTGTTGTTGTTAACTT
GTTTATTGCAGCTTATAATGGTTACAAATAAAGCAATAGCATCACAAATTTCACAAATAAAGCATTTTTT
TCACTGCATTCTAGTTGTGGTTTGTCCAAACTCATCAATGTATCTTAAGGCGTAAATTGTAAGCGTTAAT
ATTTTGTTAAAATTCGCGTTAAATTTTTGTTAAATCAGCTCATTTTTTAACCAATAGGCCGAAATCGGCA
AAATCCCTTATAAATCAAAAGAATAGACCGAGATAGGGT
[37 nt withheld, positions 4053-4089]
AAAGAACGTGGACTCCAACGTCAAAGG
[49 nt withheld, positions 4117-4165]
T
[91 nt withheld, positions 4167-4257]
G
[124 nt withheld, positions 4259-4382]
CAGGTGGCACTTTTCGGGGAAATGTGCGCGGAACCCCTATTTGTTTATTTTTCTAAATACATTCAAATAT
GTATCCGCTCATGAGACAATAACCCTGATAAATGCTTCAATAATATTGAAAAAGGAAGAGTCCTGAGGCG
GAAAGAACCAGCTGTGGAATGTGTGTCAGTTAGGGTGTGGAAAGTCCCCAGGCTCCCCAGCAGGCAGAAG
TATGCAAAGCATGCATCTCAATTAGTCAGCAACCAGGTGTGGAAAGTCCCCAGGCTCCCCAGCAGGCAGA
AGTATGCAAAGCATGCATCTCAATTAGTCAGCAACCATAGTCCCGCCCCTAACTCCGCCCATCCCGCCCC
TAACTCCGCCCAGTTCCGCCCATTCTCCGCCCCATGGCTGACTAATTTTTTTTATTTATGCAGAGGCCGA
GGCCGCCTCGGCCTCTGAGCTATTCCAGAAGTAGTGAGGAGGCTTTTTTGGAGGCCTAGGCTTTTGCAAA
GATCGATCAAGAGACAGGATGAGGATCGTTTCGCATGATTGAACAAGATGGATTGCACGCAGGTTCTCCG
GCCGCTTGGGTGGAGAGGCTATTCGGCTATGACTGGGCACAACAGACAATCGGCTGCTCTGATGCCGCCG
TGTTCCGGCTGTCAGCGCAGGGGCGCCCGGTTCTTTTTGTCAAGACCGACCTGTCCGGTGCCCTGAATGA
ACTGCAAGACGAGGCAGCGCGGCTATCGTGGCTGGCCACGACGGGCGTTCCTTGCGCAGCTGTGCTCGAC
GTTGTCACTGAAGCGGGAAGGGACTGGCTGCTATTGGGCGAAGTGCCGGGGCAGGATCTCCTGTCATCTC
ACCTTGCTCCTGCCGAGAAAGTATCCATCATGGCTGATGCAATGCGGCGGCTGCATACGCTTGATCCGGC
TACCTGCCCATTCGACCACCAAGCGAAACATCGCATCGAGCGAGCACGTACTCGGATGGAAGCCGGTCTT
GTCGATCAGGATGATCTGGACGAAGAGCATCAGGGGCTCGCGCCAGCCGAACTGTTCGCCAGGCTCAAGG
CGAGCATGCCCGACGGCGAGGATCTCGTCGTGACCCATGGCGATGCCTGCTTGCCGAATATCATGGTGGA
AAATGGCCGCTTTTCTGGATTCATCGACTGTGGCCGGCTGGGTGTGGCGGACCGCTATCAGGACATAGCG
TTGGCTACCCGTGATATTGCTGAAGAGCTTGGCGGCGAATGGGCTGACCGCTTCCTCGTGCTTTACGGTA
TCGCCGCTCCCGATTCGCAGCGCATCGCCTTCTATCGCCTTCTTGACGAGTTCTTCTGAGCGGGACTCTG
GGGTTCGAAATGACCGACCAAGCGACGCCCAACCTGCCATCACGAGATTTCGATTCCACCGCCGCCTTCT
ATGAAAGGTTGGGCTTCGGAATCGTTTTCCGGGACGCCGGCTGGATGATCCTCCAGCGCGGGGATCTCAT
GCTGGAGTTCTTCGCCCACCCTAGGGGGAGGCTAACTGAAACACGGAAGGAGACAATACCGGAAGGAACC
CGCGCTATGACGGCAATAAAAAGACAGAATAAAACGCACGGTGTTGGGTCGTTTGTTCATAAACGCGGGG
TTCGGTCCCAGGGCTGGCACTCTGTCGATACCCCACCGAGACCCCATTGGGGCCAATACGCCCGCGTTTC
TTCCTTTTCCCCACCCCACCCCCCAAGTTCGGGTGAAGGCCCAGGGCTCGCAGCCAACGTCGGGGCGGCA
GGCCCTGCCATAGCCTCAGGTTACTCATATATACTTTAGATTGATTTAAAACTTCATTTTTAATTTAAAA
GGATCTAGGTGAAGATCCTTTTTGATAATCTCATGACCAAAATCCCTTAACGTGAGTTTTCGTTCCACTG
AGCGTCAGACCCCGTAGAAAAGATCAAAGGATCTTCTTGAGATCCTTTTTTTCTGCGCGTAATCTGCTGC
TTGCAAACAAAAAAACCACCGCTACCAGCGGTGGTTTGTTTGCCGGATCAAGAGCTACCAACTCTTTTTC
CGAAGGTAACTGGCTTCAGCAGAGCGCAGATACCAAATACTGTTCTTCTAGTGTAGCCGTAGTTAGGCCA
CCACTTCAAGAACTCTGTAGCACCGCCTACATACCTCGCTCTGCTAATCCTGTTACCAGTGGCTGCTGCC
AGTGGCGATAAGTCGTGTCTTACCGGGTTGGACTCAAGACGATAGTTACCGGATAAGGCGCAGCGGTCGG
GCTGAACGGGGGGTTCGTGCACACAGCCCAGCTTGGAGCGAACGACCTACACCGAACTGAGATACCTACA
GCGTGAGCTATGAGAAAGCGCCACGCTTCCCGAAGGGAGAAAGGCGGACAGGTATCCGGTAAGCGGCAGG
GTCGGAACAGGAGAGCGCACGAGGGAGCTTCCAGGGGGAAACGCCTGGTATCTTTATAGTCCTGTCGGGT
TTCGCCACCTCTGACTTGAGCGTCGATTTTTGTGATGCTCGTCAGGGGGGCGGAGCCTATGGAAAAACGC
CAGCAACGCGGCCTTTTTACGGTTCCTGGCCTTTTGCTGGCCTTTTGCTCACATGTTCTTTCCTGCGTTA
TCCCCTGATTCTGTGGATAACCGTATTACCGCCATGCAT
Features (pLannotate 1.2.2; 15 found; start..end, strand, type, name):
     61..364     +  enhancer       CMV enhancer: human cytomegalovirus immediate early enhancer
    365..568     +  promoter       CMV promoter: human cytomegalovirus (CMV) immediate early promoter
    591..619     +  misc_feature   MCS (fragment): multiple cloning site
    626..2905    +  CDS            TFRC (sequence partly withheld): TFR1_HUMAN - Experimental evidence at protein level: Swiss-Prot protein existence level 1. (Microbial infection) Acts as a receptor for new-world arenaviruses: Guanarito, Junin and Machupo virus. From Homo sapiens (Human).
   2966..3673    +  CDS            mNeonGreen: mNeonGreen is a basic (constitutively fluorescent) green/yellow fluorescent protein published in 2013, derived from Branchiostoma lanceolatum. It is reported to be a very rapidly-maturing monomer with moderate acid sensitivity.
   3693..3776    +  CDS            large T antigen (fragment): large T antigen from SV40 (simian virus 40)
   3799..3920    +  polyA_signal   SV40 poly(A) signal: SV40 polyadenylation signal
   3954..4382    -  rep_origin     f1 ori (sequence partly withheld): f1 bacteriophage origin of replication; arrow indicates direction of (+) strand synthesis
   4409..4513    +  promoter       AmpR promoter: bla
   4515..4872    +  promoter       SV40 promoter: SV40 enhancer and early promoter
   4907..5701    +  CDS            NeoR/KanR: aminoglycoside phosphotransferase from Tn5; aph(3')-II (or nptII); confers resistance to neomycin, kanamycin, and G418 (Geneticin®)
   5722..5874    +  CDS            ble (fragment): BLE_KLEPN - Experimental evidence at protein level: Swiss-Prot protein existence level 1. Binding protein with a strong affinity to the bleomycin family of antibiotics. Binds to CL990; an antimitotic-antibiotic compound. From Klebsiella pneumoniae.
   5933..5980    +  polyA_signal   HSV TK poly(A) signal: herpes simplex virus thymidine kinase polyadenylation signal (Cole and Stacy, 1985)
   6071..6087    -  polyA_signal   bGH poly(A) signal (fragment): bovine growth hormone polyadenylation signal
   6309..6897    +  rep_origin     ori: high-copy-number ColE1/pMB1/pBR322/pUC origin of replication
