[The description below was written by a language model from this plasmid's Addgene catalogue record and pLannotate feature annotations shown in this document.]
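Description:
pTfR-mNeonGreen is a mammalian expression plasmid of about 7 kb built on the Clontech pEGFP-N1 backbone, in which the original EGFP has been replaced by mNeonGreen. It is maintained in E. coli at high copy through a pUC-type ColE1 origin and selected with kanamycin. The resistance gene is the Tn5 aminoglycoside phosphotransferase (NeoR/KanR), placed behind both a bacterial bla promoter and the SV40 enhancer/early promoter and followed by an HSV TK polyadenylation signal. The same cassette can therefore confer G418 resistance in transfected mammalian cells. An f1 origin is also present, a standard backbone element that allows single-stranded DNA production. The short ble, bGH poly(A) and SV40 large T antigen fragments called in the annotation appear to be partial matches to backbone sequence rather than functional parts.

The expression cassette uses the human CMV immediate early enhancer and promoter to drive a coding sequence annotated as human TFRC (transferrin receptor 1). This is followed, after a short gap consistent with a linker, by mNeonGreen, a bright, rapidly maturing monomeric green/yellow fluorescent protein derived from Branchiostoma lanceolatum, and the cassette ends with the SV40 poly(A) signal. The layout indicates a receptor fusion carrying the fluorescent protein at its C-terminus. The catalogue lists the insert as "Transferrin" with a synthetic species, but the plasmid name, the stated purpose and the feature table all point to the transferrin receptor rather than its ligand. The cloning sites used are not recorded. The construct is intended for live-cell visualization of transferrin receptors and can serve as a fluorescent marker in colocalization studies in mammalian cells.
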