Addgene plasmid #129608: pTfR-mNeonGreen
Purpose: In vivo visualization of Transferrin receptors (can be used for colocalization studies)
Depositing lab: Dorus Gadella. Publication: Robust and Bright Genetically Encoded Fluorescent Markers for Highlighting Structures and Compartments in Mammalian Cells. Chertkova AO, Mastop M, Postma M, van Bommel N, van der Niet S, Batenburg KL, Joosen L, Gadella TWJ, Okada Y, Goedhart J. bioRxiv (2020) 160374; doi: https://doi.org/10.1101/160374.
Backbone
  Vector backbone: pEGFP-N1
  Backbone manufacturer: Clontech
  Vector type: Mammalian Expression
Growth in bacteria
  Bacterial resistance: Kanamycin, 50 μg/mL
  Growth temperature: 37°C
  Growth strain: DH5alpha
  Copy number: High Copy
Gene/Insert
  Gene/Insert name: Transferrin
  Species: Synthetic
  Promoter: CMV
  Cloning method: Restriction Enzyme; 5′ cloning site Unknown (unknown if destroyed); 3′ cloning site Unknown (unknown if destroyed)
Terms and licenses: Academic/Nonprofit Terms; Industry Terms: Not Available to Industry
How to cite: pTfR-mNeonGreen was a gift from Dorus Gadella (Addgene plasmid # 129608 ; http://n2t.net/addgene:129608 ; RRID:Addgene_129608)
